Addgene plasmid #193334: pBS-TRE-mNeonGreen-WPRE
Purpose: Expresses mNeonGreen under the TRE promoter in mammalian cells
Depositing lab: Takeshi Imai. Depositing organization: Kyushu University. Publication: Automated neuronal reconstruction with super-multicolour Tetbow labelling and threshold-based clustering of colour hues. Leiwe MN, Fujimoto S, Baba T, Moriyasu D, Saha B, Sakaguchi R, Inagaki S, Imai T. Nat Commun. 2024 Jun 25;15(1):5279. doi: 10.1038/s41467-024-49455-y. PubMed 38918382.
Backbone
  Vector backbone: pBluescript SK(+)
  Backbone manufacturer: Stratagene
  Total vector size (bp): 4743
  Modifications to backbone: An Xho-Xho fragment containing TRE-SV40 poly A was transferred from pTRE-Tight (Clontech). WPRE was also inserted between a NotI site (not destroyed)
  Vector type: Mammalian Expression
Growth in bacteria
  Bacterial resistance: Ampicillin, 100 μg/mL
  Growth temperature: 37°C
  Growth strain: DH5alpha
  Copy number: High Copy
Gene/Insert
  Gene/Insert name: mNeonGreen
  Species: Modified fluorescent protein
  Insert size (bp): 711
  Promoter: TRE
  Cloning method: Restriction Enzyme; 5′ cloning site EcoRI (not destroyed); 3′ cloning site NotI (not destroyed)
  Sequencing primers: 5′ ATGTCGAGGTAGGCGTGTAC; 3′ WPRE-R
Resource information
  A portion of this plasmid was derived from a plasmid made by: The mNeonGreen gene was purchased from Allele Biotechnology
Terms and licenses: Academic/Nonprofit Terms; Industry Terms: Not Available to Industry
Depositor comments: Please visit https://www.biorxiv.org/content/10.1101/2022.10.20.512984v1 for bioRxiv preprint.
How to cite: pBS-TRE-mNeonGreen-WPRE was a gift from Takeshi Imai (Addgene plasmid # 193334 ; http://n2t.net/addgene:193334 ; RRID:Addgene_193334)
