[The description below was written by a language model from this plasmid's Addgene catalogue record and pLannotate feature annotations shown in this document.]
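Description:
pBS-TRE-mNeonGreen-WPRE is a 4,743 bp mammalian expression plasmid built on the pBluescript SK(+) backbone. It is maintained in E. coli at high copy number through the ColE1/pUC-type origin and selected with ampicillin via the β-lactamase gene and its native promoter. The backbone also retains the usual pBluescript elements: an f1 phage origin, T7 and T3 promoters flanking the cloning region, and remnants of the lac promoter/operator, lacZα and lacI. These play no role in the mammalian expression function.

The payload is a tetracycline-responsive expression cassette. According to the record, a fragment carrying the TRE and SV40 polyadenylation signal was moved from pTRE-Tight into the backbone, and a WPRE was added at a NotI site. The promoter is the "tight" TRE, made of seven tet operator repeats upstream of a minimal CMV promoter. It has low activity on its own and is switched on when a tetracycline-controlled transactivator (tTA or rtTA) is supplied from another construct. Downstream, cloned between EcoRI and NotI, is the coding sequence for mNeonGreen, a bright, rapidly maturing monomeric green/yellow fluorescent protein derived from Branchiostoma lanceolatum. The WPRE follows the reporter to enhance transcript stability and expression, and the SV40 poly(A) signal terminates the transcript. The short annotated large T antigen fragment lies just upstream of that signal and is probably part of the same SV40-derived region.

The plasmid provides transactivator-dependent, high-level green labelling of mammalian cells. The associated publication concerns super-multicolour Tetbow labelling for automated neuronal reconstruction, which suggests it serves as one colour component in a set of TRE-driven fluorescent protein vectors.
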