Features (pLannotate 1.2.2; 16 found; start..end, strand, type, name):
     30..458     -  rep_origin     f1 ori (sequence partly withheld): f1 bacteriophage origin of replication; arrow indicates direction of (+) strand synthesis
    463..618     -  CDS            lacZα (fragment): LacZα fragment of β-galactosidase; lacZ fragment
    626..644     +  promoter       T7 promoter: promoter for bacteriophage T7 RNA polymerase
    653..965     +  promoter       tight TRE promoter: Tet-responsive promoter PTight, consisting of seven tet operator sequences followed by the minimal CMV promoter
    982..1689    +  CDS            mNeonGreen: mNeonGreen is a basic (constitutively fluorescent) green/yellow fluorescent protein published in 2013, derived from Branchiostoma lanceolatum. It is reported to be a very rapidly-maturing monomer with moderate acid sensitivity.
   1711..2299    +  misc_feature   WPRE: woodchuck hepatitis virus posttranscriptional regulatory element
   2354..2437    +  CDS            large T antigen (fragment): large T antigen from SV40 (simian virus 40)
   2460..2541    +  polyA_signal   SV40 poly(A) signal: SV40 polyadenylation signal
   2555..2573    -  promoter       T3 promoter: promoter for bacteriophage T3 RNA polymerase
   2618..2634    -  protein_bind   lac operator: The lac repressor binds to the lac operator to inhibit transcription in E. coli. This inhibition can be relieved by adding lactose or isopropyl-β-D-thiogalactopyranoside (IPTG). lac repressor encoded by lacI
   2642..2672    -  promoter       lac promoter: promoter for the E. coli lac operon
   2687..2708    -  protein_bind   CAP binding site: CAP binding activates transcription in the presence of cAMP. E. coli catabolite activator protein
   2721..2813    -  CDS            lacI (fragment): lac repressor; lacI; The lac repressor binds to the lac operator to inhibit transcription in E. coli. This inhibition can be relieved by adding lactose or isopropyl-β-D-thiogalactopyranoside (IPTG).
   2996..3584    -  rep_origin     ori: high-copy-number ColE1/pMB1/pBR322/pUC origin of replication
   3755..4615    -  CDS            AmpR: β-lactamase; bla; confers resistance to ampicillin, carbenicillin, and related antibiotics
   4616..4720    -  promoter       AmpR promoter: bla
>Addgene plasmid #193334 | pBS-TRE-mNeonGreen-WPRE | addgene full sequence | sequence record 393713 | Addgene NGS Result
CTAAATTGTAAGCGTTAATATTTTGTTAAAATTCGCGTTAAATTTTTGTTAAATCAGCTCATTTTTTAAC
CAATAGGCCGAAATCGGCAAAATCCCTTATAAATCAAAAGAATAGACCGAGATAGGGT
[37 nt withheld, positions 129-165]
AAAGAACGTGGACTCCAACGTCAAAGG
[49 nt withheld, positions 193-241]
T
[91 nt withheld, positions 243-333]
G
[124 nt withheld, positions 335-458]
CCCATTCGCCATTCAGGCTGCGCAACTGTTGGGAAGGGCGATCGGTGCGGGCCTCTTCGCTATTACGCCA
GCTGGCGAAAGGGGGATGTGCTGCAAGGCGATTAAGTTGGGTAACGCCAGGGTTTTCCCAGTCACGACGT
TGTAAAACGACGGCCAGTGAGCGCGCGTAATACGACTCACTATAGGGCGAATTGGTTTACTCCCTATCAG
TGATAGAGAACGTATGTCGAGTTTACTCCCTATCAGTGATAGAGAACGATGTCGAGTTTACTCCCTATCA
GTGATAGAGAACGTATGTCGAGTTTACTCCCTATCAGTGATAGAGAACGTATGTCGAGTTTACTCCCTAT
CAGTGATAGAGAACGTATGTCGAGTTTATCCCTATCAGTGATAGAGAACGTATGTCGAGTTTACTCCCTA
TCAGTGATAGAGAACGTATGTCGAGGTAGGCGTGTACGGTGGGAGGCCTATATAAGCAGAGCTCGTTTAG
TGAACCGTCAGATCGCCTGGAGAATTCGCCACCATGGTGAGCAAGGGCGAGGAGGATAACATGGCCTCTC
TCCCAGCGACACATGAGTTACACATCTTTGGCTCCATCAACGGTGTGGACTTTGACATGGTGGGTCAGGG
CACCGGCAATCCAAATGATGGTTATGAGGAGTTAAACCTGAAGTCCACCAAGGGTGACCTCCAGTTCTCC
CCCTGGATTCTGGTCCCTCATATCGGGTATGGCTTCCATCAGTACCTGCCCTACCCTGACGGGATGTCGC
CTTTCCAGGCCGCCATGGTAGATGGCTCCGGATACCAAGTCCATCGCACAATGCAGTTTGAAGATGGTGC
CTCCCTTACTGTTAACTACCGCTACACCTACGAGGGAAGCCACATCAAAGGAGAGGCCCAGGTGAAGGGG
ACTGGTTTCCCTGCTGACGGTCCTGTGATGACCAACTCGCTGACCGCTGCGGACTGGTGCAGGTCGAAGA
AGACTTACCCCAACGACAAAACCATCATCAGTACCTTTAAGTGGAGTTACACCACTGGAAATGGCAAGCG
CTACCGGAGCACTGCGCGGACCACCTACACCTTTGCCAAGCCAATGGCGGCTAACTATCTGAAGAACCAG
CCGATGTACGTGTTCCGTAAGACGGAGCTCAAGCACTCCAAGACCGAGCTCAACTTCAAGGAGTGGCAAA
AGGCCTTTACCGATGTGATGGGCATGGACGAGCTGTACAAGTGAGCGGCCGCGCTTATCGATAATCAACC
TCTGGATTACAAAATTTGTGAAAGATTGACTGGTATTCTTAACTATGTTGCTCCTTTTACGCTATGTGGA
TACGCTGCTTTAATGCCTTTGTATCATGCTATTGCTTCCCGTATGGCTTTCATTTTCTCCTCCTTGTATA
AATCCTGGTTGCTGTCTCTTTATGAGGAGTTGTGGCCCGTTGTCAGGCAACGTGGCGTGGTGTGCACTGT
GTTTGCTGACGCAACCCCCACTGGTTGGGGCATTGCCACCACCTGTCAGCTCCTTTCCGGGACTTTCGCT
TTCCCCCTCCCTATTGCCACGGCGGAACTCATCGCCGCCTGCCTTGCCCGCTGCTGGACAGGGGCTCGGC
TGTTGGGCACTGACAATTCCGTGGTGTTGTCGGGGAAATCATCGTCCTTTCCTTGGCTGCTCGCCTGTGT
TGCCACCTGGATTCTGCGCGGGACGTCCTTCTGCTACGTCCCTTCGGCCCTCAATCCAGCGGACCTTCCT
TCCCGCGGCCTGCTGCCGGCTCTGCGGCCTCTTCCGCGTCTTCGCCTTCGCCCTCAGACGAGTCGGATCT
CCCTTTGGGCCGCCTCCCCGCATCGATACCGTCGACGCGGCCGCATCGATAAGCTTGTCGACGATATCTC
TAGAGGATCATAATCAGCCATACCACATTTGTAGAGGTTTTACTTGCTTTAAAAAACCTCCCACACCTCC
CCCTGAACCTGAAACATAAAATGAATGCAATTGTTGTTGTTAACTTGTTTATTGCAGCTTATAATGGTTA
CAAATAAAGCAATAGCATCACAAATTTCACAAATAAAGCATTTTTTTCACTGCCCAGCTTTTGTTCCCTT
TAGTGAGGGTTAATTGCGCGCTTGGCGTAATCATGGTCATAGCTGTTTCCTGTGTGAAATTGTTATCCGC
TCACAATTCCACACAACATACGAGCCGGAAGCATAAAGTGTAAAGCCTGGGGTGCCTAATGAGTGAGCTA
ACTCACATTAATTGCGTTGCGCTCACTGCCCGCTTTCCAGTCGGGAAACCTGTCGTGCCAGCTGCATTAA
TGAATCGGCCAACGCGCGGGGAGAGGCGGTTTGCGTATTGGGCGCTCTTCCGCTTCCTCGCTCACTGACT
CGCTGCGCTCGGTCGTTCGGCTGCGGCGAGCGGTATCAGCTCACTCAAAGGCGGTAATACGGTTATCCAC
AGAATCAGGGGATAACGCAGGAAAGAACATGTGAGCAAAAGGCCAGCAAAAGGCCAGGAACCGTAAAAAG
GCCGCGTTGCTGGCGTTTTTCCATAGGCTCCGCCCCCCTGACGAGCATCACAAAAATCGACGCTCAAGTC
AGAGGTGGCGAAACCCGACAGGACTATAAAGATACCAGGCGTTTCCCCCTGGAAGCTCCCTCGTGCGCTC
TCCTGTTCCGACCCTGCCGCTTACCGGATACCTGTCCGCCTTTCTCCCTTCGGGAAGCGTGGCGCTTTCT
CATAGCTCACGCTGTAGGTATCTCAGTTCGGTGTAGGTCGTTCGCTCCAAGCTGGGCTGTGTGCACGAAC
CCCCCGTTCAGCCCGACCGCTGCGCCTTATCCGGTAACTATCGTCTTGAGTCCAACCCGGTAAGACACGA
CTTATCGCCACTGGCAGCAGCCACTGGTAACAGGATTAGCAGAGCGAGGTATGTAGGCGGTGCTACAGAG
TTCTTGAAGTGGTGGCCTAACTACGGCTACACTAGAAGAACAGTATTTGGTATCTGCGCTCTGCTGAAGC
CAGTTACCTTCGGAAAAAGAGTTGGTAGCTCTTGATCCGGCAAACAAACCACCGCTGGTAGCGGTGGTTT
TTTTGTTTGCAAGCAGCAGATTACGCGCAGAAAAAAAGGATCTCAAGAAGATCCTTTGATCTTTTCTACG
GGGTCTGACGCTCAGTGGAACGAAAACTCACGTTAAGGGATTTTGGTCATGAGATTATCAAAAAGGATCT
TCACCTAGATCCTTTTAAATTAAAAATGAAGTTTTAAATCAATCTAAAGTATATATGAGTAAACTTGGTC
TGACAGTTACCAATGCTTAATCAGTGAGGCACCTATCTCAGCGATCTGTCTATTTCGTTCATCCATAGTT
GCCTGACTCCCCGTCGTGTAGATAACTACGATACGGGAGGGCTTACCATCTGGCCCCAGTGCTGCAATGA
TACCGCGAGACCCACGCTCACCGGCTCCAGATTTATCAGCAATAAACCAGCCAGCCGGAAGGGCCGAGCG
CAGAAGTGGTCCTGCAACTTTATCCGCCTCCATCCAGTCTATTAATTGTTGCCGGGAAGCTAGAGTAAGT
AGTTCGCCAGTTAATAGTTTGCGCAACGTTGTTGCCATTGCTACAGGCATCGTGGTGTCACGCTCGTCGT
TTGGTATGGCTTCATTCAGCTCCGGTTCCCAACGATCAAGGCGAGTTACATGATCCCCCATGTTGTGCAA
AAAAGCGGTTAGCTCCTTCGGTCCTCCGATCGTTGTCAGAAGTAAGTTGGCCGCAGTGTTATCACTCATG
GTTATGGCAGCACTGCATAATTCTCTTACTGTCATGCCATCCGTAAGATGCTTTTCTGTGACTGGTGAGT
ACTCAACCAAGTCATTCTGAGAATAGTGTATGCGGCGACCGAGTTGCTCTTGCCCGGCGTCAATACGGGA
TAATACCGCGCCACATAGCAGAACTTTAAAAGTGCTCATCATTGGAAAACGTTCTTCGGGGCGAAAACTC
TCAAGGATCTTACCGCTGTTGAGATCCAGTTCGATGTAACCCACTCGTGCACCCAACTGATCTTCAGCAT
CTTTTACTTTCACCAGCGTTTCTGGGTGAGCAAAAACAGGAAGGCAAAATGCCGCAAAAAAGGGAATAAG
GGCGACACGGAAATGTTGAATACTCATACTCTTCCTTTTTCAATATTATTGAAGCATTTATCAGGGTTAT
TGTCTCATGAGCGGATACATATTTGAATGTATTTAGAAAAATAAACAAATAGGGGTTCCGCGCACATTTC
CCCGAAAAGTGCCAC
